Addgene plasmid #235930: pME_Cp_0_5_045_rpoA_3'UTR_Cr
Purpose: rpoA 3'UTR Chlamydomonas reinhardtii
Depositing lab: Tobias Erb. Depositing organization: Max Planck Institute for Terrestrial Microbiology. Publication: A modular high-throughput approach for advancing synthetic biology in the chloroplast of Chlamydomonas. Inckemann RM, Chotel T, Burgis M, Brinkmann CK, Andreas L, Baumann J, Sharma P, Klose M, Barrett J, Ries F, Paczia N, Glatter T, Mackinder LCM, Willmund F, Erb TJ. Nat Plants. 2025 Nov;11(11):2332-2349. doi: 10.1038/s41477-025-02126-2. Epub 2025 Nov 3. PubMed 41184475.
Backbone
  Vector backbone: pME_Cp_UAV_GFP
  Backbone size w/o insert (bp): 2101
  Vector type: Synthetic Biology
Growth in bacteria
  Bacterial resistance: Chloramphenicol, 25 μg/mL
  Growth temperature: 37°C
  Growth strain: DH5alpha
  Copy number: High Copy
Gene/Insert
  Gene/Insert name: rpoA 3'UTR
  Species: Chlamydomonas reinhardtii
  Insert size (bp): 197
  Cloning method: Restriction Enzyme; 5′ cloning site BsaI (destroyed during cloning); 3′ cloning site BsaI (destroyed during cloning)
  Sequencing primers: 5′ CGTATCACGAGGCAGAATTTC; 3′ CCTGCATAACGCGAAGTAATC
Terms and licenses: Academic/Nonprofit Terms; Industry Terms: Not Available to Industry
Depositor comments: Please visit https://doi.org/10.1101/2024.05.08.593163 for bioRxiv preprint.
How to cite: pME_Cp_0_5_045_rpoA_3'UTR_Cr was a gift from Tobias Erb (Addgene plasmid # 235930 ; http://n2t.net/addgene:235930 ; RRID:Addgene_235930)
