[The description below was written by a language model from this plasmid's Addgene catalogue record and pLannotate feature annotations shown in this document.]
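Description:
pME_Cp_0_5_045_rpoA_3'UTR_Cr is a small (about 2.3 kb) synthetic-biology part plasmid that stores the 3' untranslated region of the Chlamydomonas reinhardtii chloroplast rpoA gene as a reusable cloning module. It belongs to a modular toolkit for engineering the Chlamydomonas chloroplast. The 197 bp insert was placed into the roughly 2.1 kb pME_Cp_UAV_GFP backbone using BsaI, and both BsaI cloning sites were destroyed in the process, as is typical of Type IIS (Golden Gate-style) assembly. The backbone name suggests a GFP-bearing acceptor vector, and no GFP feature appears in the annotated sequence, although the record does not describe the screening scheme explicitly.

The plasmid is propagated in E. coli from a high-copy ColE1/pUC-type origin and selected with chloramphenicol through a cat gene driven by its native cat promoter. The feature table contains no annotation for the rpoA 3'UTR itself, but the unannotated gap between the BioBrick prefix and suffix sequences is about the right size to hold it. That region is bracketed by bacterial transcription terminators (a his operon terminator and a putative bacterial terminator), with a lambda t0 terminator after the resistance gene, insulating the stored part from read-through transcription. The plasmid carries no promoter, coding sequence or chloroplast selection marker for algal expression. It serves as a donor of a 3'UTR element, the kind of part that generally influences transcript end formation and stability in chloroplast genes, to be combined with promoter, 5'UTR and coding sequence parts in higher-level chloroplast expression constructs.
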