Features (pLannotate 1.2.2; 8 found; start..end, strand, type, name):
    272..860     +  rep_origin     ori: high-copy-number ColE1/pMB1/pBR322/pUC origin of replication
   1055..1112    -  terminator     his operon terminator: This putative transcriptin terminator from the E. coli his operon has a 2-bp deletion introduced during synthesis. Its efficiency has not been determined.
   1113..1132    -  misc_feature   BioBrick suffix: universal suffix for all parts
   1362..1383    -  misc_feature   BioBrick prefix: BioBrick prefix for parts that do not start with "ATG"
   1386..1429    +  terminator     bacterial terminator: putative bacterial transcription terminator
   1515..1612    +  promoter       cat promoter: promoter of the E. coli cat gene encoding chloramphenicol acetyltransferase
   1613..2269    +  CDS            cat: CAT_ECOLX - Experimental evidence at protein level: Swiss-Prot protein existence level 1. This enzyme is an effector of chloramphenicol resistance in bacteria. From Escherichia coli. This protein is used as a marker in many commonly used cloning vectors, such as pACYC184.
   2293..89      +  terminator     lambda t0 terminator (across the origin): transcription terminator from phage lambda
>Addgene plasmid #235930 | pME_Cp_0_5_045_rpoA_3'UTR_Cr | addgene full sequence | sequence record 471506 | Addgene NGS Result
TGTTGATAGATCCAGTAATGACCTCAGAACTCCATCTGGATTTGTTCAGAACGCTCGGTTGCCGCCGGGC
GTTTTTTATTGGTGAGAATCCAAGCCTCGAGCTGTCAGACCAAGTTTACTCATATATACTTTAGATTGAT
TTAAAACTTCATTTTTAATTTAAAAGGATCTAGGTGAAGATCCTTTTTGATAATCTCATGACCAAAATCC
CTTAACGTGAGTTTTCGTTCCACTGAGCGTCAGACCCCGTAGAAAAGATCAAAGGATCTTCTTGAGATCC
TTTTTTTCTGCGCGTAATCTGCTGCTTGCAAACAAAAAAACCACCGCTACCAGCGGTGGTTTGTTTGCCG
GATCAAGAGCTACCAACTCTTTTTCCGAAGGTAACTGGCTTCAGCAGAGCGCAGATACCAAATACTGTTC
TTCTAGTGTAGCCGTAGTTAGGCCACCACTTCAAGAACTCTGTAGCACCGCCTACATACCTCGCTCTGCT
AATCCTGTTACCAGTGGCTGCTGCCAGTGGCGATAAGTCGTGTCTTACCGGGTTGGACTCAAGACGATAG
TTACCGGATAAGGCGCAGCGGTCGGGCTGAACGGGGGGTTCGTGCACACAGCCCAGCTTGGAGCGAACGA
CCTACACCGAACTGAGATACCTACAGCGTGAGCTATGAGAAAGCGCCACGCTTCCCGAAGGGAGAAAGGC
GGACAGGTATCCGGTAAGCGGCAGGGTCGGAACAGGAGAGCGCACGAGGGAGCTTCCAGGGGGAAACGCC
TGGTATCTTTATAGTCCTGTCGGGTTTCGCCACCTCTGACTTGAGCGTCGATTTTTGTGATGCTCGTCAG
GGGGGCGGAGCCTGTGGAAAAACGCCAGCAACGCGGCCTTTTTACGGTTCCTGGCCTTTTGCTGGCCTTT
TGCTCACATGTTCTTTCCTGCGTTATCCCCTGATTCTGTGGATAACCGTATTACCGCCTTTGAGTGAGCT
GATACCGCTCGCCGCAGCCGAACGACCGAGCGCAGCGAGTCAGTGAGCGAGGAAGCCTGCATAACGCGAA
GTAATCTTTTCGGTTTTAAAGAAAAAGGGCAGGGTGGTGACACCTTGCCCTTTTTTGCCGGACTGCAGCG
GCCGCTACTAGTCGCGATGAGTGGTCTCAAGCGATTTTTAAATTGATTCAATTGTGAAATAACACGACAT
GTGTATCTAGGGAATAGTTTCTTCAAAGCGAATTCTCCCTAGATACATCTATTCAATTTAATTCTGAATT
TATTTTGAATATATGATATATTAATATATTAATTGTGCTAAAGAGTTTCAATCTATTTTCACTAAGTAAG
TCCAATAGATTTAAGCCGAGACCACTCATCGCTCTAGAAGCGGCCGCGAATTCCAGAAATCATCCTTAGC
GAAAGCTAAGGATTTTTTTTATCTGAAATTCTGCCTCGTGATACGCCTATTTTTATAGGTTAATGTCATG
ATAATAATGGTTTCTTAGACGTCAGGTGGCACTCGAGTTGATCGGGCACGTAAGAGGTTCCAACTTTCAC
CATAATGAAATAAGATCACTACCGGGCGTATTTTTTGAGTTATCGAGATTTTCAGGAGCTAAGGAAGCTA
AAATGGAGAAAAAAATCACTGGATATACCACCGTTGATATATCCCAATGGCATCGTAAAGAACATTTTGA
GGCATTTCAGTCAGTTGCTCAATGTACCTATAACCAGACCGTTCAGCTGGATATTACGGCCTTTTTAAAG
ACCGTAAAGAAAAATAAGCACAAGTTTTATCCGGCCTTTATTCACATTCTTGCCCGCCTGATGAATGCTC
ATCCGGAATTTCGTATGGCAATGAAAGACGGTGAGCTGGTGATATGGGATAGTGTTCACCCTTGTTACAC
CGTTTTCCATGAGCAAACTGAAACGTTTTCATCACTCTGGAGTGAATACCACGACGATTTCCGGCAGTTT
CTACACATATATTCGCAAGATGTGGCGTGTTACGGTGAAAACCTGGCCTATTTCCCTAAAGGGTTTATTG
AGAATATGTTTTTCGTATCAGCCAATCCCTGGGTGAGTTTCACCAGTTTTGATTTAAACGTGGCCAATAT
GGACAACTTCTTCGCCCCCGTTTTCACCATGGGCAAATATTATACGCAAGGCGACAAGGTGCTGATGCCG
CTGGCGATTCAGGTTCATCATGCCGTTTGTGATGGCTTCCATGTCGGCAGAATGCTTAATGAATTACAAC
AGTACTGCGACGAGTGGCAGGGCGGGGCGTAATTTGATATCGAGCTCGCTTGGACTCC
